>Addgene plasmid #105149 | pFA6a-3YFP-kanMX6 | addgene full sequence | sequence record 204149 | Addgene NGS Result
TATCATACACATACGATTTAGGTGACACTATAGAACGCGGCCGCCAGCTGAAGCTTCGTACGCTGCAGGT
CGACGGATCCCCGGGTTAATTAACGGAACAAAAGCTGGAGGATCCATGAGTAAAGGAGAAGAACTTTTCA
CTGGAGTTGTCCCAATTCTTGTTGAATTAGATGGTGATGTTAATGGGCACAAATTTTCTGTCAGTGGAGA
GGGTGAAGGTGATGCAACATACGGAAAACTTACCCTTAAATTTATTTGCACTACTGGAAAACTACCTGTT
CCATGGCCAACACTTGTCACTACTTTCGGTTATGGTCTAAAATGCTTTGCTAGATACCCAGATCATATGA
AACGGCATGACTTTTTCAAGAGTGCCATGCCCGAAGGTTATGTACAGGAAAGAACTATATTTTTCAAAGA
TGACGGGAACTACAAGACACGTGCTGAAGTCAAGTTTGAAGGTGATACCCTTGTTAATAGAATCGAGTTA
AAAGGTATTGATTTTAAAGAAGATGGAAACATTCTTGGACACAAATTGGAATACAACTATAACTCACACA
ATGTATACATCATGGCAGACAAACAAAAGAATGGAATCAAAGTTAACTTCAAAATTAGACACAACATTGA
AGATGGAAGCGTTCAACTAGCAGACCATTATCAACAAAATACTCCAATTGGCGATGGCCCTGTCCTTTTA
CCAGACAACCATTACCTGTCCTATCAATCTGCCCTTTCGAAAGATCCCAACGAAAAGAGGGACCACATGG
TCCTTCTTGAGTTTGTAACAGCTGCTGGGATTACACATGGCATGGATGAACTATACAAAAGATCCATGAG
TAAAGGAGAAGAACTTTTCACTGGAGTTGTCCCAATTCTTGTTGAATTAGATGGTGATGTTAATGGGCAC
AAATTTTCTGTCAGTGGAGAGGGTGAAGGTGATGCAACATACGGAAAACTTACCCTTAAATTTATTTGCA
CTACTGGAAAACTACCTGTTCCATGGCCAACACTTGTCACTACTTTCGGTTATGGTCTAAAATGCTTTGC
TAGATACCCAGATCATATGAAACGGCATGACTTTTTCAAGAGTGCCATGCCCGAAGGTTATGTACAGGAA
AGAACTATATTTTTCAAAGATGACGGGAACTACAAGACACGTGCTGAAGTCAAGTTTGAAGGTGATACCC
TTGTTAATAGAATCGAGTTAAAAGGTATTGATTTTAAAGAAGATGGAAACATTCTTGGACACAAATTGGA
ATACAACTATAACTCACACAATGTATACATCATGGCAGACAAACAAAAGAATGGAATCAAAGTTAACTTC
AAAATTAGACACAACATTGAAGATGGAAGCGTTCAACTAGCAGACCATTATCAACAAAATACTCCAATTG
GCGATGGCCCTGTCCTTTTACCAGACAACCATTACCTGTCCTATCAATCTGCCCTTTCGAAAGATCCCAA
CGAAAAGAGGGACCACATGGTCCTTCTTGAGTTTGTAACAGCTGCTGGGATTACACATGGCATGGATGAA
CTATACAAAAGATCCATGAGTAAAGGAGAAGAACTTTTCACTGGAGTTGTCCCAATTCTTGTTGAATTAG
ATGGTGATGTTAATGGGCACAAATTTTCTGTCAGTGGAGAGGGTGAAGGTGATGCAACATACGGAAAACT
TACCCTTAAATTTATTTGCACTACTGGAAAACTACCTGTTCCATGGCCAACACTTGTCACTACTTTCGGT
TATGGTCTAAAATGCTTTGCTAGATACCCAGATCATATGAAACGGCATGACTTTTTCAAGAGTGCCATGC
CCGAAGGTTATGTACAGGAAAGAACTATATTTTTCAAAGATGACGGGAACTACAAGACACGTGCTGAAGT
CAAGTTTGAAGGTGATACCCTTGTTAATAGAATCGAGTTAAAAGGTATTGATTTTAAAGAAGATGGAAAC
ATTCTTGGACACAAATTGGAATACAACTATAACTCACACAATGTATACATCATGGCAGACAAACAAAAGA
ATGGAATCAAAGTTAACTTCAAAATTAGACACAACATTGAAGATGGAAGCGTTCAACTAGCAGACCATTA
TCAACAAAATACTCCAATTGGCGATGGCCCTGTCCTTTTACCAGACAACCATTACCTGTCCTATCAATCT
GCCCTTTCGAAAGATCCCAACGAAAAGAGAGACCACATGGTCCTTCTTGAGTTTGTAACAGCTGCTGGGA
TTACACATGGCATGGATGAACTATACAAATAGAGATCTGTATTCTTTAATATCGGCGCGCCACTTCTAAA
TAAGCGAATTTCTTATGATTTATGATTTTTATTATTAAATAAGTTATAAAAAAAATAAGTGTATACAAAT
TTTAAAGTGACTCTTAGGTTTTAAAACGAAAATTCTTATTCTTGAGTAACTCTTTCCTGTAGGTCAGGTT
GCTTTCTCAGGTATAGTATGAGGTCGCTCTTATTGACCACACCTCTACCGGCAGATCCGCTAGGGATAAC
AGGGTAATATAGATCTGTTTAGCTTGCCTCGTCCCCGCCGGGTCACCCGGCCAGCGACATGGAGGCCCAG
AATACCCTCCTTGACAGTCTTGACGTGCGCAGCTCAGGGGCATGATGTGACTGTCGCCCGTACATTTAGC
CCATACATCCCCATGTATAATCATTTGCATCCATACATTTTGATGGCCGCACGGCGCGAAGCAAAAATTA
CGGCTCCTCGCTGCAGACCTGCGAGCAGGGAAACGCTCCCCTCACAGACGCGTTGAATTGTCCCCACGCC
GCGCCCCTGTAGAGAAATATAAAAGGTTAGGATTTGCCACTGAGGTTCTTCTTTCATATACTTCCTTTTA
AAATCTTGCTAGGATACAGTTCTCACATCACATCCGAACATAAACAACCATGGGTAAGGAAAAGACTCAC
GTTTCGAGGCCGCGATTAAATTCCAACATGGATGCTGATTTATATGGGTATAAATGGGCTCGCGATAATG
TCGGGCAATCAGGTGCGACAATCTATCGATTGTATGGGAAGCCCGATGCGCCAGAGTTGTTTCTGAAACA
TGGCAAAGGTAGCGTTGCCAATGATGTTACAGATGAGATGGTCAGACTAAACTGGCTGACGGAATTTATG
CCTCTTCCGACCATCAAGCATTTTATCCGTACTCCTGATGATGCATGGTTACTCACCACTGCGATCCCCG
GCAAAACAGCATTCCAGGTATTAGAAGAATATCCTGATTCAGGTGAAAATATTGTTGATGCGCTGGCAGT
GTTCCTGCGCCGGTTGCATTCGATTCCTGTTTGTAATTGTCCTTTTAACAGCGATCGCGTATTTCGTCTC
GCTCAGGCGCAATCACGAATGAATAACGGTTTGGTTGATGCGAGTGATTTTGATGACGAGCGTAATGGCT
GGCCTGTTGAACAAGTCTGGAAAGAAATGCATAAGCTTTTGCCATTCTCACCGGATTCAGTCGTCACTCA
TGGTGATTTCTCACTTGATAACCTTATTTTTGACGAGGGGAAATTAATAGGTTGTATTGATGTTGGACGA
GTCGGAATCGCAGACCGATACCAGGATCTTGCCATCCTATGGAACTGCCTCGGTGAGTTTTCTCCTTCAT
TACAGAAACGGCTTTTTCAAAAATATGGTATTGATAATCCTGATATGAATAAATTGCAGTTTCATTTGAT
GCTCGATGAGTTTTTCTAATCAGTACTGACAATAAAAAGATTCTTGTTTTCAAGAACTTGTCATTTGTAT
AGTTTTTTTATATTGTAGTTGTTCTATTTTAATCAAATGTTAGCGTGATTTATATTTTTTTTCGCCTCGA
CATCATCTGCCCAGATGCGAAGTTAAGTGCGCAGAAAGTAATATCATGCGTCAATCGTATGTGAATGCTG
GTCGCTATACTGCTGTCGATTCGATACTAACGCCGCCATCCAGTTTAAACGAGCTCGAATTCATCGATGA
TATCAGATCCACTAGTGGCCTATGCGGCCGCGGATCTGCCGGTCTCCCTATAGTGAGTCGTATTAATTTC
GATAAGCCAGGTTAACCTGCATTAATGAATCGGCCAACGCGCGGGGAGAGGCGGTTTGCGTATTGGGCGC
TCTTCCGCTTCCTCGCTCACTGACTCGCTGCGCTCGGTCGTTCGGCTGCGGCGAGCGGTATCAGCTCACT
CAAAGGCGGTAATACGGTTATCCACAGAATCAGGGGATAACGCAGGAAAGAACATGTGAGCAAAAGGCCA
GCAAAAGGCCAGGAACCGTAAAAAGGCCGCGTTGCTGGCGTTTTTCCATAGGCTCCGCCCCCCTGACGAG
CATCACAAAAATCGACGCTCAAGTCAGAGGTGGCGAAACCCGACAGGACTATAAAGATACCAGGCGTTTC
CCCCTGGAAGCTCCCTCGTGCGCTCTCCTGTTCCGACCCTGCCGCTTACCGGATACCTGTCCGCCTTTCT
CCCTTCGGGAAGCGTGGCGCTTTCTCATAGCTCACGCTGTAGGTATCTCAGTTCGGTGTAGGTCGTTCGC
TCCAAGCTGGGCTGTGTGCACGAACCCCCCGTTCAGCCCGACCGCTGCGCCTTATCCGGTAACTATCGTC
TTGAGTCCAACCCGGTAAGACACGACTTATCGCCACTGGCAGCAGCCACTGGTAACAGGATTAGCAGAGC
GAGGTATGTAGGCGGTGCTACAGAGTTCTTGAAGTGGTGGCCTAACTACGGCTACACTAGAAGAACAGTA
TTTGGTATCTGCGCTCTGCTGAAGCCAGTTACCTTCGGAAAAAGAGTTGGTAGCTCTTGATCCGGCAAAC
AAACCACCGCTGGTAGCGGTGGTTTTTTTGTTTGCAAGCAGCAGATTACGCGCAGAAAAAAAGGATCTCA
AGAAGATCCTTTGATCTTTTCTACGGGGTCTGACGCTCAGTGGAACGAAAACTCACGTTAAGGGATTTTG
GTCATGAGATTATCAAAAAGGATCTTCACCTAGATCCTTTTAAATTAAAAATGAAGTTTTAAATCAATCT
AAAGTATATATGAGTAAACTTGGTCTGACAGTTACCAATGCTTAATCAGTGAGGCACCTATCTCAGCGAT
CTGTCTATTTCGTTCATCCATAGTTGCCTGACTCCCCGTCGTGTAGATAACTACGATACGGGAGGGCTTA
CCATCTGGCCCCAGTGCTGCAATGATACCGCGAGACCCACGCTCACCGGCTCCAGATTTATCAGCAATAA
ACCAGCCAGCCGGAAGGGCCGAGCGCAGAAGTGGTCCTGCAACTTTATCCGCCTCCATCCAGTCTATTAA
TTGTTGCCGGGAAGCTAGAGTAAGTAGTTCGCCAGTTAATAGTTTGCGCAACGTTGTTGCCATTGCTACA
GGCATCGTGGTGTCACGCTCGTCGTTTGGTATGGCTTCATTCAGCTCCGGTTCCCAACGATCAAGGCGAG
TTACATGATCCCCCATGTTGTGCAAAAAAGCGGTTAGCTCCTTCGGTCCTCCGATCGTTGTCAGAAGTAA
GTTGGCCGCAGTGTTATCACTCATGGTTATGGCAGCACTGCATAATTCTCTTACTGTCATGCCATCCGTA
AGATGCTTTTCTGTGACTGGTGAGTACTCAACCAAGTCATTCTGAGAATAGTGTATGCGGCGACCGAGTT
GCTCTTGCCCGGCGTCAATACGGGATAATACCGCGCCACATAGCAGAACTTTAAAAGTGCTCATCATTGG
AAAACGTTCTTCGGGGCGAAAACTCTCAAGGATCTTACCGCTGTTGAGATCCAGTTCGATGTAACCCACT
CGTGCACCCAACTGATCTTCAGCATCTTTTACTTTCACCAGCGTTTCTGGGTGAGCAAAAACAGGAAGGC
AAAATGCCGCAAAAAAGGGAATAAGGGCGACACGGAAATGTTGAATACTCATACTCTTCCTTTTTCAATA
TTATTGAAGCATTTATCAGGGTTATTGTCTCATGAGCGGATACATATTTGAATGTATTTAGAAAAATAAA
CAAATAGGGGTTCCGCGCACATTTCCCCGAAAAGTGCCACCTGACGTCTAAGAAACCATTATTATCATGA
CATTAACCTATAAAAATAGGCGTATCACGAGGCCCTTTCGTCTCGCGCGTTTCGGTGATGACGGTGAAAA
CCTCTGACACATGCAGCTCCCGGAGACGGTCACAGCTTGTCTGTAAGCGGATGCCGGGAGCAGACAAGCC
CGTCAGGGCGCGTCAGCGGGTGTTGGCGGGTGTCGGGGCTGGCTTAACTATGCGGCATCAGAGCAGATTG
TACTGAGAGTGCACCATATGGACATATTGTCGTTAGAACGCGGCTACAATTAATACATAACCTTATG
Features (pLannotate 1.2.2; 13 found; start..end, strand, type, name):
     16..34      +  promoter       SP6 promoter: promoter for bacteriophage SP6 RNA polymerase
    116..829     +  CDS            11: 11 is a basic (constitutively fluorescent) green fluorescent protein published in 1996, derived from Aequorea victoria.
    836..1549    +  CDS            11: 11 is a basic (constitutively fluorescent) green fluorescent protein published in 1996, derived from Aequorea victoria.
   1556..2272    +  CDS            GFP: Aequoria victoria green fluorescent protein
   2314..2501    +  terminator     ADH1 terminator: S. cerevisiae ADH1; transcription terminator for the S. cerevisiae alcohol dehydrogenase 1 (ADH1) gene
   2576..3932    +  gene           kanMX: yeast selectable marker conferring kanamycin resistance (Wach et al., 1994)
   4037..4055    -  promoter       T7 promoter: promoter for bacteriophage T7 RNA polymerase
   4077..4130    -  CDS            lacI (fragment): lac repressor; lacI; The lac repressor binds to the lac operator to inhibit transcription in E. coli. This inhibition can be relieved by adding lactose or isopropyl-β-D-thiogalactopyranoside (IPTG).
   4313..4901    -  rep_origin     ori: high-copy-number ColE1/pMB1/pBR322/pUC origin of replication
   5072..5932    -  CDS            AmpR: β-lactamase; bla; confers resistance to ampicillin, carbenicillin, and related antibiotics
   5933..6037    -  promoter       AmpR promoter: bla
   6132..6167    +  CDS            rop (fragment): Rop protein, which maintains plasmids at low copy number; rop
   6269..6320    +  misc_feature   bom (fragment): basis of mobility region from pBR322
