[The description below was written by a language model from this plasmid's Addgene catalogue record and pLannotate feature annotations shown in this document.]
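Description:
pFA6a-3YFP-kanMX6 is a PCR-template plasmid of the pFA6a series, used for gene targeting in yeast rather than for expression from the plasmid itself. It is maintained in E. coli through a high-copy ColE1/pUC-type origin and an ampicillin resistance gene (β-lactamase with its own promoter). No yeast replication origin is annotated, which fits its role as a source of an integrating cassette. The roughly 6.4 kb sequenced record also shows SP6 and T7 phage promoters flanking the module, plus small remnants of lacI, rop and bom that are carried over from the parental cloning vector and have no stated function here.

The payload is a tagging module made of three tandem copies of an Aequorea victoria fluorescent protein. The automated annotation labels these as GFP variants, while the catalogue entry identifies them as triple YFP. They lie between retained PacI and AscI sites and are followed by the S. cerevisiae ADH1 transcription terminator. No promoter is annotated upstream of the fluorescent protein repeats, so the tag is expected to be expressed only after in-frame fusion to a chromosomal gene. Downstream lies the kanMX6 marker, which confers G418 resistance in yeast.

In typical use, the 3YFP-terminator-kanMX6 unit is amplified with primers carrying homology to a target locus. It then integrates by homologous recombination at the 3′ end of an open reading frame, giving a C-terminal triple-YFP fusion expressed from the native promoter. Three fluorophores per molecule give a brighter signal for low-abundance proteins. The associated publication concerns contractile ring assembly in fission yeast, which suggests use in live-cell imaging of cytokinesis proteins.
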