Addgene plasmid #105149: pFA6a-3YFP-kanMX6
Purpose: Yeast gene targeting
Depositing lab: David Kovar & Thomas Pollard & Jian-Qiu Wu. Depositing organization: Yale University. Publication: Assembly of the cytokinetic contractile ring from a broad band of nodes in fission yeast. Wu JQ, Sirotkin V, Kovar DR, Lord M, Beltzner CC, Kuhn JR, Pollard TD. J Cell Biol. 2006 Jul 31;174(3):391-402. doi: 10.1083/jcb.200602032. Epub 2006 Jul 24. PubMed 16864655.
Backbone
  Vector backbone: pFA6a
  Backbone size w/o insert (bp): 4170
  Vector type: Bacterial Expression, Yeast Expression
  Selectable markers: KanMX6 (select with G418)
Growth in bacteria
  Bacterial resistance: Ampicillin, 100 μg/mL
  Growth temperature: 37°C
  Growth strain: DH5alpha
  Copy number: High Copy
Gene/Insert
  Gene/Insert name: 3YFP-kanMX6 (alt name: triple YFP)
  Insert size (bp): 2160
  Tag / fusion protein: 3YFP (C terminal on insert)
  Cloning method: Restriction Enzyme; 5′ cloning site PacI (not destroyed); 3′ cloning site AscI (not destroyed)
Terms and licenses: Academic/Nonprofit Terms; Industry Terms: Not Available to Industry
Depositor comments: The sizes of backbone and inserts are approximate, and do not include the selectable marker.
How to cite: pFA6a-3YFP-kanMX6 was a gift from David Kovar & Thomas Pollard & Jian-Qiu Wu (Addgene plasmid # 105149 ; http://n2t.net/addgene:105149 ; RRID:Addgene_105149)
